>Addgene plasmid #112563 | pExp-DsbA(SS) | addgene full sequence | sequence record 217221 | Addgene NGS Result
TAATACGACTCACTATAGGGAATTGTGAGCGGATAACAATTCCTCTAGAAATAATTTTGTTTAACTTTAA
GAAGGAGATATATCCATGAATCACCATCACCATCACCATCACCATTCTGGCACTAGTGGCGCGCAGTATG
AAGATGGTAAACAGTACACTACCCTGGAAAAACCGGTAGCTGGCGCGCCGCAAGTGCTGGAGTTTTTCTC
TTTCTTCAGCCCGCACAGCTATCAGTTTGAAGAAGTTCTGCATATTTCTGATAATGTGAAGAAAAAACTG
CCGGAAGGCGTGAAGATGACTAAATACCACGTCAACTTCATGGGTGGTGACCTGGGCAAAGATCTGACTC
AGGCATGGGCTGTGGCGATGGCGCTGGGCGTGGAAGACAAAGTGACTGTTCCGCTGTTTGAAGGCGTACA
GAAAACCCAGACCATTCGTTCTGCTTCTGATATCCGCGATGTATTTATCAACGCAGGTATTAAAGGTGAA
GAGTACGACGCGGCGTGGAACAGCTTCGTGGTGAAATCTCTGGTCGCTCAGCAGGAAAAAGCTGCAGCTG
ACGTGCAATTGCGTGGCGTTCCGGCGATGTTTGTTAACGGTAAATATCAGCTGAATCCGCAGGGTATGGA
TACCAGCAATATGGATGTTTTTGTTCAGCAGTATGCTGATACAGTGAAATATCTGTCCGAGAAAAAATCT
GGTACCGAAAACCTGTACTTCCAGTGAGACCTTAATTAACTCGAGCGCATGGAGCCACCCGCAGTTCGAA
AAATAAGCTTGAGTATTCTATAGTGTCACCTAAATCCCAGCTTGATCCGGCTGCTAACAAAGCCCGAAAG
GAAGCTGAGTTGGCTGCTGCCACCGCTGAGCAATAACTAGCATAACCCCTTGGGGCCTCTAAACGGGTCT
TGAGGGGTTTTTTGCTGAAAGGAGGAACTATATCCGGATAACCTGGCGTAATAGCGAAGAGGCCCGCACC
GATCGCCCTTCCCAACAGTTGCGCAGCCTGAATGGCGAATGGAAATTGTAAGCGTTAATATTTTGTTAAA
ATTCGCGTTAAATTTTTGTTAAATCAGCTCATTTTTTAACCAATAGGCCGAAATCGGCAAAATCCCTTAT
AAATCAAAAGAATAGACCGAGATAGGGT
[37 nt withheld, positions 1149-1185]
AAAGAACGTGGACTCCAACGTCAAAGG
[32 nt withheld, positions 1213-1244]
AGCTTGCATGCCTGCAGGTCGGAAGCATAAAGTGTAAAGCCTGGGGTGCCTAATGAGTGAGCTAACTTAC
ATTAATTGCGTTGCGCTCACTGCCCGCTTTCCAGTCGGGAAACCTGTCGTGCCAGCTGCATTAATGAATC
GGCCAACGCGCGGGGAGAGGCGGTTTGCGTATTGGGCGCCAGGGTGGTTTTTCTTTTCACCAGTGAGACG
GGCAACAGCTGATTGCCCTTCACCGCCTGGCCCTGAGAGAGTTGCAGCAAGCGGTCCACGCTGGTTTGCC
CCAGCAGGCGAAAATCCTGTTTGATGGTGGTTAACGGCGGGATATAACATGAGCTGTCTTCGGTATCGTC
GTATCCCACTACCGAGATATCCGCACCAACGCGCAGCCCGGACTCGGTAATGGCGCGCATTGCGCCCAGC
GCCATCTGATCGTTGGCAACCAGCATCGCAGTGGGAACGATGCCCTCATTCAGCATTTGCATGGTTTGTT
GAAAACCGGACATGGCACTCCAGTCGCCTTCCCGTTCCGCTATCGGCTGAATTTGATTGCGAGTGAGATA
TTTATGCCAGCCAGCCAGACGCAGACGCGCCGAGACAGAACTTAATGGGCCCGCTAACAGCGCGATTTGC
TGGTGACCCAATGCGACCAGATGCTCCACGCCCAGTCGCGTACCGTCTTCATGGGAGAAAATAATACTGT
TGATGGGTGTCTGGTCAGAGACATCAAGAAATAACGCCGGAACATTAGTGCAGGCAGCTTCCACAGCAAT
GGCATCCTGGTCATCCAGCGGATAGTTAATGATCAGCCCACTGACGCGTTGCGCGAGAAGATTGTGCACC
GCCGCTTTACAGGCTTCGACGCCGCTTCGTTCTACCATCGACACCACCACGCTGGCACCCAGTTGATCGG
CGCGAGATTTAATCGCCGCGACAATTTGCGACGGCGCGTGCAGGGCCAGACTGGAGGTGGCAACGCCAAT
CAGCAACGACTGTTTGCCCGCCAGTTGTTGTGCCACGCGGTTGGGAATGTAATTCAGCTCCGCCATCGCC
GCTTCCACTTTTTCCCGCGTTTTCGCAGAAACGTGGCTGGCCTGGTTCACCACGCGGGAAACGGTCTGAT
AAGAGACACCGGCATACTCTGCGACATCGTATAACGTTACTGGTTTCACATTCACCACCCTGAATTGACT
CTCTTCCGGGCGCTATCATGCCATACCGCGAAAGGTTTTGCACCATTCGATGGTGTCGGCGAGCTCGAAT
TGTGAACCATCACCCT
[91 nt withheld, positions 2521-2611]
G
[124 nt withheld, positions 2613-2736]
CCTGATGCGGTATTTTCTCCTTACGCATCTGTGCGGTATTTCACACCGCATATGGTGCACTCTCAGTACA
ATCTGCTCTGATGCCGCATAGTTAAGCCAGCCCCGACACCCGCCAACACCCGCTGACGCGCCCTGACGGG
CTTGTCTGCTCCCGGCATCCGCTTACAGACAAGCTGTGACCGTCTCCGGGAGCTGCATGTGTCAGAGGTT
TTCACCGTCATCACCGAAACGCGCGAGACGAAAGGGCCTCGTGATACGCCTATTTTTATAGGTTAATGTC
ATGATAATAATGGTTTCTTAGACGTCAGGTGGCACTTTTCGGGGAAATGTGCGCGGAACCCCTATTTGTT
TATTTTTCTAAATACATTCAAATATGTATCCGCTCATGAGACAATAACCCTGATAAATGCTTCAATAATA
TTGAAAAAGGAAGAGTATGAGTATTCAACATTTCCGTGTCGCCCTTATTCCCTTTTTTGCGGCATTTTGC
CTTCCTGTTTTTGCTCACCCAGAAACGCTGGTGAAAGTAAAAGATGCTGAAGATCAGTTGGGTGCACGAG
TGGGTTACATCGAACTGGATCTCAACAGCGGTAAGATCCTTGAGAGTTTTCGCCCCGAAGAACGTTTTCC
AATGATGAGCACTTTTAAAGTTCTGCTATGTGGCGCGGTATTATCCCGTATTGACGCCGGGCAAGAGCAA
CTCGGTCGCCGCATACACTATTCTCAGAATGACTTGGTTGAGTACTCACCAGTCACAGAAAAGCATCTTA
CGGATGGCATGACAGTAAGAGAATTATGCAGTGCTGCCATAACCATGAGTGATAACACTGCGGCCAACTT
ACTTCTGACAACGATCGGAGGACCGAAGGAGCTAACCGCTTTTTTGCACAACATGGGGGATCATGTAACT
CGCCTTGATCGTTGGGAACCGGAGCTGAATGAAGCCATACCAAACGACGAGCGTGACACCACGATGCCTG
TAGCAATGGCAACAACGTTGCGCAAACTATTAACTGGCGAACTACTTACTCTAGCTTCCCGGCAACAATT
AATAGACTGGATGGAGGCGGATAAAGTTGCAGGACCACTTCTGCGCTCGGCCCTTCCGGCTGGCTGGTTT
ATTGCTGATAAATCTGGAGCCGGTGAGCGTGGTTCTCGCGGTATCATTGCAGCACTGGGGCCAGATGGTA
AGCCCTCCCGTATCGTAGTTATCTACACGACGGGGAGTCAGGCAACTATGGATGAACGAAATAGACAGAT
CGCTGAGATAGGTGCCTCACTGATTAAGCATTGGTAACTGTCAGACCAAGTTTACTCATATATACTTTAG
ATTGATTTAAAACTTCATTTTTAATTTAAAAGGATCTAGGTGAAGATCCTTTTTGATAATCTCATGACCA
AAATCCCTTAACGTGAGTTTTCGTTCCACTGAGCGTCAGACCCCGTAGAAAAGATCAAAGGATCTTCTTG
AGATCCTTTTTTTCTGCGCGTAATCTGCTGCTTGCAAACAAAAAAACCACCGCTACCAGCGGTGGTTTGT
TTGCCGGATCAAGAGCTACCAACTCTTTTTCCGAAGGTAACTGGCTTCAGCAGAGCGCAGATACCAAATA
CTGTTCTTCTAGTGTAGCCGTAGTTAGGCCACCACTTCAAGAACTCTGTAGCACCGCCTACATACCTCGC
TCTGCTAATCCTGTTACCAGTGGCTGCTGCCAGTGGCGATAAGTCGTGTCTTACCGGGTTGGACTCAAGA
CGATAGTTACCGGATAAGGCGCAGCGGTCGGGCTGAACGGGGGGTTCGTGCACACAGCCCAGCTTGGAGC
GAACGACCTACACCGAACTGAGATACCTACAGCGTGAGCTATGAGAAAGCGCCACGCTTCCCGAAGGGAG
AAAGGCGGACAGGTATCCGGTAAGCGGCAGGGTCGGAACAGGAGAGCGCACGAGGGAGCTTCCAGGGGGA
AACGCCTGGTATCTTTATAGTCCTGTCGGGTTTCGCCACCTCTGACTTGAGCGTCGATTTTTGTGATGCT
CGTCAGGGGGGCGGAGCCTATGGAAAAACGCCAGCAACGCGGCCTTTTTACGGTTCCTGGCCTTTTGCTG
GCCTTTTGCTCACATGTTCTTTCCTGCGTTATCCCCTGATTCTGTGGATAACCGTATTACCGCCTTTGAG
TGAGCTGATACCGCTCGCCGCAGCCGAACGACCGAGCGCAGCGAGTCAGTGAGCGAGGAAGCGGAAGAGC
GCCCAATACGCAAACCGCCTCTCCCCGCGCGTTGGCCGATTCATTAATGCAGCTGAT
Features (pLannotate 1.2.2; 24 found; start..end, strand, type, name):
      1..19      +  promoter       T7 promoter: promoter for bacteriophage T7 RNA polymerase
     19..43      +  protein_bind   lac operator: The lac repressor binds to the lac operator to inhibit transcription in E. coli. This inhibition can be relieved by adding lactose or isopropyl-β-D-thiogalactopyranoside (IPTG). lac repressor encoded by lacI
     56..78      +  RBS            RBS: efficient ribosome binding site from bacteriophage T7 gene 10 (Olins and Rangwala, 1989)
     92..115     +  CDS            8xHis: 8xHis affinity tag
    131..698     +  CDS            DsbA (fragment): bacterial periplasmic oxidoreductase; dsbA
    707..724     +  CDS            TEV site (fragment): tobacco etch virus (TEV) protease recognition and cleavage site
    750..772     +  CDS            Strep-Tag II (fragment): peptide that binds Strep-Tactin®, an engineered form of streptavidin
    787..805     -  promoter       SP6 promoter: promoter for bacteriophage SP6 RNA polymerase
    820..869     +  CDS            SET1 (fragment): solubility-enhancement tag derived from T7 phage gene 10B
    877..924     +  terminator     T7 terminator: transcription terminator for bacteriophage T7 RNA polymerase
    953..1019    +  CDS            lacZα (fragment): LacZα fragment of β-galactosidase; lacZ fragment
   1023..1244    -  rep_origin     M13 ori (fragment) (sequence partly withheld): M13 bacteriophage origin of replication; arrow indicates direction of (+) strand synthesis
   1245..1265    -  misc_feature   MCS (fragment): pUC18/19 multiple cloning site
   1264..1282    -  promoter       lac UV5 promoter (fragment): E. coli lac promoter with an "up" mutation
   1297..1318    -  protein_bind   CAP binding site: CAP binding activates transcription in the presence of cAMP. E. coli catabolite activator protein
   1331..2413    -  CDS            lacI: lac repressor; lacI; The lac repressor binds to the lac operator to inhibit transcription in E. coli. This inhibition can be relieved by adding lactose or isopropyl-β-D-thiogalactopyranoside (IPTG).
   2414..2491    -  promoter       lacIq promoter: lacI (mutant); In the lacIq allele, a single base change in the promoter boosts expression of the lacI gene about 10-fold.
   2506..2736    -  rep_origin     f1 ori (fragment) (sequence partly withheld): f1 bacteriophage origin of replication; arrow indicates direction of (+) strand synthesis
   2737..2836    -  misc_feature   bom (fragment): basis of mobility region from pBR322
   2938..2973    -  CDS            rop (fragment): Rop protein, which maintains plasmids at low copy number; rop
   3068..3172    +  promoter       AmpR promoter: bla
   3173..4033    +  CDS            AmpR: β-lactamase; bla; confers resistance to ampicillin, carbenicillin, and related antibiotics
   4204..4792    +  rep_origin     ori: high-copy-number ColE1/pMB1/pBR322/pUC origin of replication
   4975..5031    +  CDS            lacI (fragment): lac repressor; lacI; The lac repressor binds to the lac operator to inhibit transcription in E. coli. This inhibition can be relieved by adding lactose or isopropyl-β-D-thiogalactopyranoside (IPTG).
