[The description below was written by a language model from this plasmid's Addgene catalogue record and pLannotate feature annotations shown in this document.]
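Description:
pExp-DsbA(SS) is an empty bacterial expression backbone of about 5 kb, built on pOP2S, for producing recombinant proteins in E. coli as cleavable DsbA fusions. It is maintained as a high-copy plasmid through a ColE1/pUC-type origin and selected with ampicillin via the β-lactamase (AmpR) gene. The feature table also picks up fragments of f1/M13 phage origins, bom, rop, lacZα and other short elements. These appear to be backbone remnants rather than functional parts.

The expression cassette is driven by a T7 promoter immediately followed by a lac operator and the phage T7 gene 10 ribosome binding site. Transcription therefore depends on T7 RNA polymerase supplied by the host and is inducible with IPTG. A full-length lacI gene under the stronger lacIq promoter is carried on the plasmid to keep the cassette repressed before induction, and a T7 terminator closes the unit. The open reading frame begins with an 8xHis affinity tag, continues into leaderless E. coli DsbA (the thiol:disulfide interchange protein lacking its periplasmic signal sequence), and ends with a TEV protease recognition site. In this version, the active-site cysteines of DsbA are mutated to serines, so it serves as a redox-inactive fusion partner rather than a working oxidoreductase.

A gene of interest is cloned after the TEV site between BsaI and either XhoI or HindIII, and a downstream Strep-tag II provides an optional C-terminal tag. The His tag can be used to purify the fusion, TEV cleavage to remove the His-DsbA partner, and the Strep tag for a second affinity step if it is retained. No insert is present in the deposited plasmid.
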