Addgene plasmid #112563: pExp-DsbA(SS)
Purpose: (Empty Backbone) Used for expression of protein in E. coli as TEV cleavable N-terminual 8His and DsbA (leaderless thiol:disulfide interchange protein DsbA from E. coli) fusions with optional C-terminal StrepII-tag
Depositing lab: Marko Hyvönen.
Backbone
  Vector backbone: pOP2S
  Vector type: Bacterial Expression
  Tag / fusion protein: 8xHis-DsbA(SS) (N terminal on backbone); Strep tag (C terminal on backbone)
Growth in bacteria
  Bacterial resistance: Ampicillin, 100 μg/mL
  Growth temperature: 37°C
  Growth strain: DH5alpha
  Copy number: High Copy
Gene/Insert
  Gene/Insert name: None
  Tag / fusion protein: 8xHis-DsbA(SS) (N terminal on backbone); Strep tag (C terminal on backbone)
Terms and licenses: Academic/Nonprofit Terms; Industry Terms: Not Available to Industry
Depositor comments: Contains N-terminal 8xHis, fusion partner: DsbA (leaderless thiol:disulfide interchange protein DsbA from E. coli, active site cysteines are mutated to serines; UniProtKB: P0AEG4, PMID: 9518456) followed by TEV protease cleavage site, optional C-terminal StrepII-tag. Cloning of GOI between BsaI and XhoI or HindIII
How to cite: pExp-DsbA(SS) was a gift from Marko Hyvönen (Addgene plasmid # 112563 ; http://n2t.net/addgene:112563 ; RRID:Addgene_112563)
